Addgene plasmid #175485: SDCBPA-c021
Purpose: Protein expression in bacterial cells. PDZ1 and PDZ2 domains (truncated at C-terminus), G111-F275.
Depositing lab: Opher Gileadi. Depositing organization: University of Oxford.
Backbone
  Vector backbone: pNIC28-Bsa4
  Vector type: Bacterial Expression
Growth in bacteria
  Bacterial resistance: Kanamycin, 50 μg/mL
  Growth temperature: 37°C
  Growth strain: DH5alpha
  Copy number: High Copy
Gene/Insert
  Gene/Insert name: SDCBP (alt name: MDA-9|MDA9|ST1|SYCL|TACIP18)
  Species: H. sapiens (human)
  Entrez Gene: SDCBP (a.k.a. MDA-9, MDA9, SDCBP1, ST1, SYCL, TACIP18)
  Tag / fusion protein: His6-TEV (N terminal on insert)
  Cloning method: Ligation Independent Cloning
Terms and licenses: Academic/Nonprofit Terms; Industry Terms: Not Available to Industry
Depositor comments: Ligation-independent cloning 5' site GTACTTCCAATCCAT; 3' site TATCCACCTTTACT. Gileadi lab uses BL21(DE3)-R3-pRARE2 cells for expression.
How to cite: SDCBPA-c021 was a gift from Opher Gileadi (Addgene plasmid # 175485 ; http://n2t.net/addgene:175485 ; RRID:Addgene_175485)
