[The description below was written by a language model from this plasmid's Addgene catalogue record and pLannotate feature annotations shown in this document.]
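Description:
SDCBPA-c021 is a bacterial expression plasmid built on the pNIC28-Bsa4 backbone, a pET-type vector, for producing a fragment of human SDCBP (syntenin-1, also known as MDA-9) in E. coli. The insert, introduced by ligation-independent cloning, encodes residues G111 to F275, which cover the tandem PDZ1 and PDZ2 domains with a truncated C-terminus. According to the catalogue entry, the protein carries an N-terminal His6 tag followed by a TEV protease site, so it can be captured by metal-affinity chromatography and the tag then cleaved off. The automated feature table does not annotate this N-terminal tag. It does flag a short His-tag fragment and a T7 gene 10-derived fragment downstream of the SDCBP coding region. These are probably vector-derived sequences, and the record does not show whether they are translated as part of the product.

Expression is driven by a T7 promoter with an adjacent lac operator and the T7 gene 10 ribosome binding site, and it ends at a T7 terminator. A plasmid-borne lacI gene with its own promoter supplies the repressor, so transcription depends on a host that provides T7 RNA polymerase and is induced with IPTG. The depositor notes using a BL21(DE3) derivative carrying a rare-codon plasmid. Selection is by kanamycin through an aph(3')-Ia gene. Replication relies on a ColE1/pBR322-family origin accompanied by the bom and rop elements. The catalogue lists the plasmid as high copy, although rop normally moderates copy number. An f1 origin and remnants of a tetracycline resistance gene are also present as backbone relics. The construct suits recombinant production of the syntenin PDZ tandem, for example for structural or biochemical work, though the record states only protein expression.
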