Features (pLannotate 1.2.2; 19 found; start..end, strand, type, name):
     12..34      +  RBS            RBS: efficient ribosome binding site from bacteriophage T7 gene 10 (Olins and Rangwala, 1989)
    111..605     +  CDS            SDCBP (fragment): SDCB1_HUMAN - Also known as MDA9, SYCL. Experimental evidence at protein level: Swiss-Prot protein existence level 1. Multifunctional adapter protein involved in diverse array of functions including trafficking of transmembrane proteins, neuro and immunomodulation, exosome biogenesis, and tumorigenesis (PubMed:26291527). Positively regulates TGFB1-mediated SMAD2/3 activation and TGFB1-induced epithelial-to-mesenchymal transition (EMT) and cell migration in various cell types. May increase TGFB1 signaling by enhancing cell-surface expression of TGFR1 by preventing the interaction between TGFR1
    671..688     +  CDS            9xHis (fragment): 9xHis affinity tag
    698..747     +  CDS            SET1 (fragment): solubility-enhancement tag derived from T7 phage gene 10B
    755..802     +  terminator     T7 terminator: transcription terminator for bacteriophage T7 RNA polymerase
    839..1267    +  rep_origin     f1 ori (sequence partly withheld): f1 bacteriophage origin of replication; arrow indicates direction of (+) strand synthesis
   1320..1377    +  promoter       AmpR promoter (fragment): bla
   1386..2201    -  CDS            KanR: aminoglycoside phosphotransferase; aph(3')-Ia; confers resistance to kanamycin in bacteria or G418 (Geneticin®) in eukaryotes
   2323..2911    +  rep_origin     ori: high-copy-number ColE1/pMB1/pBR322/pUC origin of replication
   3097..3236    -  misc_feature   bom: basis of mobility region from pBR322
   3338..3529    -  CDS            rop: Rop protein, which maintains plasmids at low copy number; rop
   3546..3926    +  CDS            YPB1_ECOLX: Protein predicted: Swiss-Prot protein existence level 4. From Escherichia coli.
   3998..4289    -  CDS            TcR (fragment): tetracycline efflux protein; tet; confers resistance to tetracycline
   4304..4325    -  protein_bind   CAP binding site: CAP binding activates transcription in the presence of cAMP. E. coli catabolite activator protein
   4338..5420    -  CDS            lacI: lac repressor; lacI; The lac repressor binds to the lac operator to inhibit transcription in E. coli. This inhibition can be relieved by adding lactose or isopropyl-β-D-thiogalactopyranoside (IPTG).
   5421..5498    -  promoter       lacI promoter: lacI
   5506..5785    -  CDS            TcR (fragment): tetracycline efflux protein; tet; confers resistance to tetracycline
   5807..5825    +  promoter       T7 promoter: promoter for bacteriophage T7 RNA polymerase
   5826..5850    +  protein_bind   lac operator: The lac repressor binds to the lac operator to inhibit transcription in E. coli. This inhibition can be relieved by adding lactose or isopropyl-β-D-thiogalactopyranoside (IPTG). lac repressor encoded by lacI
>Addgene plasmid #175485 | SDCBPA-c021 | addgene full sequence | sequence record 353207 | Addgene NGS Result
CTAGAAATAATTTTGTTTAACTTTAAGAAGGAGATATACATATGCACCATCATCATCATCATTCTTCTGG
TGTAGATCTGGGTACCGAGAACCTGTACTTCCAATCCATGGGGATTCGTGAAGTCATTTTGTGTAAGGAT
CAAGATGGAAAAATTGGACTCAGGCTTAAATCAATAGATAATGGTATATTTGTTCAGCTAGTCCAGGCTA
ATTCTCCAGCCTCATTGGTTGGTCTGAGATTTGGGGACCAAGTACTTCAGATCAATGGTGAAAACTGTGC
AGGATGGAGCTCTGATAAAGCGCACAAGGTGCTCAAACAGGCTTTTGGAGAGAAGATTACCATGACCATT
CGTGACAGGCCCTTTGAACGGACGATTACCATGCATAAGGATAGCACTGGACATGTTGGTTTTATCTTTA
AAAATGGAAAAATAACATCCATAGTGAAAGATAGCTCTGCAGCCAGAAATGGTCTTCTCACGGAACATAA
CATCTGTGAAATCAATGGACAGAATGTCATTGGATTGAAGGACTCTCAAATTGCAGACATACTGTCAACA
TCTGGGACTGTAGTTACTATTACAATCATGCCTGCTTTTATCTTTTGACAGTAAAGGTGGATACGGATCC
GAATTCGAGCTCCGTCGACAAGCTTGCGGCCGCACTCGAGCACCACCACCACCACCACTGAGATCCGGCT
GCTAACAAAGCCCGAAAGGAAGCTGAGTTGGCTGCTGCCACCGCTGAGCAATAACTAGCATAACCCCTTG
GGGCCTCTAAACGGGTCTTGAGGGGTTTTTTGCTGAAAGGAGGAACTATATCCGGATTGGCGAATGGG
[124 nt withheld, positions 839-962]
C
[91 nt withheld, positions 964-1054]
A
[49 nt withheld, positions 1056-1104]
CCTTTGACGTTGGAGTCCACGTTCTTT
[37 nt withheld, positions 1132-1168]
ACCCTATCTCGGTCTATTCTTTTGATTTATAAGGGATTTTGCCGATTTCGGCCTATTGGTTAAAAAATGA
GCTGATTTAACAAAAATTTAACGCGAATTTTAACAAAATATTAACGCTTACAATTTAGGTGGCACTTTTC
GGGGAAATGTGCGCGGAACCCCTATTTGTTTATTTTTCTAAATACATTCAAATATGTATCCGCTCATGAA
TTAATTCTTAGAAAAACTCATCGAGCATCAAATGAAACTGCAATTTATTCATATCAGGATTATCAATACC
ATATTTTTGAAAAAGCCGTTTCTGTAATGAAGGAGAAAACTCACCGAGGCAGTTCCATAGGATGGCAAGA
TCCTGGTATCGGTCTGCGATTCCGACTCGTCCAACATCAATACAACCTATTAATTTCCCCTCGTCAAAAA
TAAGGTTATCAAGTGAGAAATCACCATGAGTGACGACTGAATCCGGTGAGAATGGCAAAAGTTTATGCAT
TTCTTTCCAGACTTGTTCAACAGGCCAGCCATTACGCTCGTCATCAAAATCACTCGCATCAACCAAACCG
TTATTCATTCGTGATTGCGCCTGAGCGAGACGAAATACGCGATCGCTGTTAAAAGGACAATTACAAACAG
GAATCGAATGCAACCGGCGCAGGAACACTGCCAGCGCATCAACAATATTTTCACCTGAATCAGGATATTC
TTCTAATACCTGGAATGCTGTTTTCCCGGGGATCGCAGTGGTGAGTAACCATGCATCATCAGGAGTACGG
ATAAAATGCTTGATGGTCGGAAGAGGCATAAATTCCGTCAGCCAGTTTAGTCTGACCATCTCATCTGTAA
CATCATTGGCAACGCTACCTTTGCCATGTTTCAGAAACAACTCTGGCGCATCGGGCTTCCCATACAATCG
ATAGATTGTCGCACCTGATTGCCCGACATTATCGCGAGCCCATTTATACCCATATAAATCAGCATCCATG
TTGGAATTTAATCGCGGCCTAGAGCAAGACGTTTCCCGTTGAATATGGCTCATAACACCCCTTGTATTAC
TGTTTATGTAAGCAGACAGTTTTATTGTTCATGACCAAAATCCCTTAACGTGAGTTTTCGTTCCACTGAG
CGTCAGACCCCGTAGAAAAGATCAAAGGATCTTCTTGAGATCCTTTTTTTCTGCGCGTAATCTGCTGCTT
GCAAACAAAAAAACCACCGCTACCAGCGGTGGTTTGTTTGCCGGATCAAGAGCTACCAACTCTTTTTCCG
AAGGTAACTGGCTTCAGCAGAGCGCAGATACCAAATACTGTCCTTCTAGTGTAGCCGTAGTTAGGCCACC
ACTTCAAGAACTCTGTAGCACCGCCTACATACCTCGCTCTGCTAATCCTGTTACCAGTGGCTGCTGCCAG
TGGCGATAAGTCGTGTCTTACCGGGTTGGACTCAAGACGATAGTTACCGGATAAGGCGCAGCGGTCGGGC
TGAACGGGGGGTTCGTGCACACAGCCCAGCTTGGAGCGAACGACCTACACCGAACTGAGATACCTACAGC
GTGAGCTATGAGAAAGCGCCACGCTTCCCGAAGGGAGAAAGGCGGACAGGTATCCGGTAAGCGGCAGGGT
CGGAACAGGAGAGCGCACGAGGGAGCTTCCAGGGGGAAACGCCTGGTATCTTTATAGTCCTGTCGGGTTT
CGCCACCTCTGACTTGAGCGTCGATTTTTGTGATGCTCGTCAGGGGGGCGGAGCCTATGGAAAAACGCCA
GCAACGCGGCCTTTTTACGGTTCCTGGCCTTTTGCTGGCCTTTTGCTCACATGTTCTTTCCTGCGTTATC
CCCTGATTCTGTGGATAACCGTATTACCGCCTTTGAGTGAGCTGATACCGCTCGCCGCAGCCGAACGACC
GAGCGCAGCGAGTCAGTGAGCGAGGAAGCGGAAGAGCGCCTGATGCGGTATTTTCTCCTTACGCATCTGT
GCGGTATTTCACACCGCAATGGTGCACTCTCAGTACAATCTGCTCTGATGCCGCATAGTTAAGCCAGTAT
ACACTCCGCTATCGCTACGTGACTGGGTCATGGCTGCGCCCCGACACCCGCCAACACCCGCTGACGCGCC
CTGACGGGCTTGTCTGCTCCCGGCATCCGCTTACAGACAAGCTGTGACCGTCTCCGGGAGCTGCATGTGT
CAGAGGTTTTCACCGTCATCACCGAAACGCGCGAGGCAGCTGCGGTAAAGCTCATCAGCGTGGTCGTGAA
GCGATTCACAGATGTCTGCCTGTTCATCCGCGTCCAGCTCGTTGAGTTTCTCCAGAAGCGTTAATGTCTG
GCTTCTGATAAAGCGGGCCATGTTAAGGGCGGTTTTTTCCTGTTTGGTCACTGATGCCTCCGTGTAAGGG
GGATTTCTGTTCATGGGGGTAATGATACCGATGAAACGAGAGAGGATGCTCACGATACGGGTTACTGATG
ATGAACATGCCCGGTTACTGGAACGTTGTGAGGGTAAACAACTGGCGGTATGGATGCGGCGGGACCAGAG
AAAAATCACTCAGGGTCAATGCCAGCGCTTCGTTAATACAGATGTAGGTGTTCCACAGGGTAGCCAGCAG
CATCCTGCGATGCAGATCCGGAACATAATGGTGCAGGGCGCTGACTTCCGCGTTTCCAGACTTTACGAAA
CACGGAAACCGAAGACCATTCATGTTGTTGCTCAGGTCGCAGACGTTTTGCAGCAGCAGTCGCTTCACGT
TCGCTCGCGTATCGGTGATTCATTCTGCTAACCAGTAAGGCAACCCCGCCAGCCTAGCCGGGTCCTCAAC
GACAGGAGCACGATCATGCGCACCCGTGGGGCCGCCATGCCGGCGATAATGGCCTGCTTCTCGCCGAAAC
GTTTGGTGGCGGGACCAGTGACGAAGGCTTGAGCGAGGGCGTGCAAGATTCCGAATACCGCAAGCGACAG
GCCGATCATCGTCGCGCTCCAGCGAAAGCGGTCCTCGCCGAAAATGACCCAGAGCGCTGCCGGCACCTGT
CCTACGAGTTGCATGATAAAGAAGACAGTCATAAGTGCGGCGACGATAGTCATGCCCCGCGCCCACCGGA
AGGAGCTGACTGGGTTGAAGGCTCTCAAGGGCATCGGTCGAGATCCCGGTGCCTAATGAGTGAGCTAACT
TACATTAATTGCGTTGCGCTCACTGCCCGCTTTCCAGTCGGGAAACCTGTCGTGCCAGCTGCATTAATGA
ATCGGCCAACGCGCGGGGAGAGGCGGTTTGCGTATTGGGCGCCAGGGTGGTTTTTCTTTTCACCAGTGAG
ACGGGCAACAGCTGATTGCCCTTCACCGCCTGGCCCTGAGAGAGTTGCAGCAAGCGGTCCACGCTGGTTT
GCCCCAGCAGGCGAAAATCCTGTTTGATGGTGGTTAACGGCGGGATATAACATGAGCTGTCTTCGGTATC
GTCGTATCCCACTACCGAGATATCCGCACCAACGCGCAGCCCGGACTCGGTAATGGCGCGCATTGCGCCC
AGCGCCATCTGATCGTTGGCAACCAGCATCGCAGTGGGAACGATGCCCTCATTCAGCATTTGCATGGTTT
GTTGAAAACCGGACATGGCACTCCAGTCGCCTTCCCGTTCCGCTATCGGCTGAATTTGATTGCGAGTGAG
ATATTTATGCCAGCCAGCCAGACGCAGACGCGCCGAGACAGAACTTAATGGGCCCGCTAACAGCGCGATT
TGCTGGTGACCCAATGCGACCAGATGCTCCACGCCCAGTCGCGTACCGTCTTCATGGGAGAAAATAATAC
TGTTGATGGGTGTCTGGTCAGAGACATCAAGAAATAACGCCGGAACATTAGTGCAGGCAGCTTCCACAGC
AATGGCATCCTGGTCATCCAGCGGATAGTTAATGATCAGCCCACTGACGCGTTGCGCGAGAAGATTGTGC
ACCGCCGCTTTACAGGCTTCGACGCCGCTTCGTTCTACCATCGACACCACCACGCTGGCACCCAGTTGAT
CGGCGCGAGATTTAATCGCCGCGACAATTTGCGACGGCGCGTGCAGGGCCAGACTGGAGGTGGCAACGCC
AATCAGCAACGACTGTTTGCCCGCCAGTTGTTGTGCCACGCGGTTGGGAATGTAATTCAGCTCCGCCATC
GCCGCTTCCACTTTTTCCCGCGTTTTCGCAGAAACGTGGCTGGCCTGGTTCACCACGCGGGAAACGGTCT
GATAAGAGACACCGGCATACTCTGCGACATCGTATAACGTTACTGGTTTCACATTCACCACCCTGAATTG
ACTCTCTTCCGGGCGCTATCATGCCATACCGCGAAAGGTTTTGCGCCATTCGATGGTGTCCGGGATCTCG
ACGCTCTCCCTTATGCGACTCCTGCATTAGGAAGCAGCCCAGTAGTAGGTTGAGGCCGTTGAGCACCGCC
GCCGCAAGGAATGGTGCATGCAAGGAGATGGCGCCCAACAGTCCCCCGGCCACGGGGCCTGCCACCATAC
CCACGCCGAAACAAGCGCTCATGAGCCCGAAGTGGCGAGCCCGATCTTCCCCATCGGTGATGTCGGCGAT
ATAGGCGCCAGCAACCGCACCTGTGGCGCCGGTGATGCCGGCCACGATGCGTCCGGCGTAGAGGATCGAG
ATCTCGATCCCGCGAAATTAATACGACTCACTATAGGGGAATTGTGAGCGGATAACAATTCCCCT
