>Addgene plasmid #175485 | SDCBPA-c021 | depositor partial sequence | sequence record 340411 | Coding sequence (including tags)
CATATGCACCATCATCATCATCATTCTTCTGGTGTAGATCTGGGTACCGAGAACCTGTACTTCCAATCCA
TGGGGATTCGTGAAGTCATTTTGTGTAAGGATCAAGATGGAAAAATTGGACTCAGGCTTAAATCAATAGA
TAATGGTATATTTGTTCAGCTAGTCCAGGCTAATTCTCCAGCCTCATTGGTTGGTCTGAGATTTGGGGAC
CAAGTACTTCAGATCAATGGTGAAAACTGTGCAGGATGGAGCTCTGATAAAGCGCACAAGGTGCTCAAAC
AGGCTTTTGGAGAGAAGATTACCATGACCATTCGTGACAGGCCCTTTGAACGGACGATTACCATGCATAA
GGATAGCACTGGACATGTTGGTTTTATCTTTAAAAATGGAAAAATAACATCCATAGTGAAAGATAGCTCT
GCAGCCAGAAATGGTCTTCTCACGGAACATAACATCTGTGAAATCAATGGACAGAATGTCATTGGATTGA
AGGACTCTCAAATTGCAGACATACTGTCAACATCTGGGACTGTAGTTACTATTACAATCATGCCTGCTTT
TATCTTTTGACAGTAAAGGTGGATACGGATCCGAA
